>Addgene plasmid #196331 | Tol2-TLCV2 | addgene full sequence | sequence record 466941 | Addgene NGS Result
CCACCTAAATTGTAAGCGTTAATATTTTGTTAAAATTCGCGTTAAATTTTTGTTAAATCAGCTCATTTTT
TAACCAATAGGCCGAAATCGGCAAAATCCCTTATAAATCAAAAGAATAGACCGAGATAGGGT
[37 nt withheld, positions 133-169]
AAAGAACGTGGACTCCAACGTCAAAGG
[32 nt withheld, positions 197-228]
GCTGGCTAAGAACTCATCAGCCTCCCCGGTCCATCTACCCACGTACCAATGCACCAATTGGCCACAATGA
CGGCTACTACATGGTGCCATTCCTTCCTCTTTATAGGAATGGAGACTACCTCCTGTCCAACAATGCTCTT
GGATACGAGTACGCCTACCTGTTGGACCCAGGTCATTGCACAACACCAGAAATGCCCTCTGATCTGCAAA
AGACGTGAATATCTGTTCAGACACCCATATCCACTCTGTTCCACACAGGTCAGAGGTTTGTCCAGGAGTT
CTTGACAGAGGTGTAAAAAGTACTCAAAAATTTTACTCAAGTGAAAGTACAAGTACTTAGGGAAAATTTT
ACTCAATTAAAAGTAAAAGTATCTGGCTAGAATCTTACTTGAGTAAAAGTAAAAAAGTACTCCATTAAAA
TTGTACTTGAGTATTAAGGAAGTAAAAGTAAAAGCAAGAAAGAAAACTAGAGATTCTTGTTTAAGCTTTT
AATCTCAAAAAACATTAAATGAAATGCATACAAGGTTTTATCCTGCTTTAGAACTGTTTGTATTTAATTA
TCAAACTATAAGACAGACAATCTAATGCCAGTACACGCTACTCAAAGTTGTAAAACCTCAGATTTAACTT
CAGTAGAAGCTGATTCTCAAAATTGTTAGTGTCAAGCCTAGCTCTTTTGGGGCTGAAAAGCAATCCTGCA
GTGCTGAAAAGCCTCTCACAGGCAGCCGATGCGGGAAGAGGTGTATTAGTCTTGATAGAGAGGCTGCAAA
TAGCAGGAAACGTGAGCAGAGACTCCCTGGTGTCTGAAACACAGGCCAGATGGGCCCTCGAGCAGGAAAC
AGCTATGACCATGATTACGCCAAGCTATCAACTTTGTATAGAAAAGTTGAACGAGAAACGTAAAATGATA
TAAATATCAATATATTAAATTAGATTTTGCATAAAAAACAGACTACATAATACTGTAAAACACAACATAT
CCAGTCACTATGGGGTACCGCCGCGAATCGATATGTCGAGTTTACTCCCTATCAGTGATAGAGAACGTAT
GTCGAGTTTACTCCCTATCAGTGATAGAGAACGATGTCGAGTTTACTCCCTATCAGTGATAGAGAACGTA
TGTCGAGTTTACTCCCTATCAGTGATAGAGAACGTATGTCGAGTTTANTCCCTATCAGTGATAGAGAACG
TATGTCGAGTTTACTCCCTATCAGTGATAGAGAACGTATGTCGAGTTTACTCCCTATCAGTGATAGAGAA
CGTATGTCGAGGTAGGCGTGTACGGTGGGAGGCCTATATAAGCAGAGCTCGTTTAGTGAACCGTCAGATC
GCCTGGAGAATACCGGTTCTAGAGCGCTGCCACCATGGACAAGAAGTACAGCATCGGCCTGGACATCGGC
ACCAACTCTGTGGGCTGGGCCGTGATCACCGACGAGTACAAGGTGCCCAGCAAGAAATTCAAGGTGCTGG
GCAACACCGACCGGCACAGCATCAAGAAGAACCTGATCGGAGCCCTGCTGTTCGACAGCGGCGAAACAGC
CGAGGCCACCCGGCTGAAGAGAACCGCCAGAAGAAGATACACCAGACGGAAGAACCGGATCTGCTATCTG
CAAGAGATCTTCAGCAACGAGATGGCCAAGGTGGACGACAGCTTCTTCCACAGACTGGAAGAGTCCTTCC
TGGTGGAAGAGGATAAGAAGCACGAGCGGCACCCCATCTTCGGCAACATCGTGGACGAGGTGGCCTACCA
CGAGAAGTACCCCACCATCTACCACCTGAGAAAGAAACTGGTGGACAGCACCGACAAGGCCGACCTGCGG
CTGATCTATCTGGCCCTGGCCCACATGATCAAGTTCCGGGGCCACTTCCTGATCGAGGGCGACCTGAACC
CCGACAACAGCGACGTGGACAAGCTGTTCATCCAGCTGGTGCAGACCTACAACCAGCTGTTCGAGGAAAA
CCCCATCAACGCCAGCGGCGTGGACGCCAAGGCCATCCTGTCTGCCAGACTGAGCAAGAGCAGACGGCTG
GAAAATCTGATCGCCCAGCTGCCCGGCGAGAAGAAGAATGGCCTGTTCGGAAACCTGATTGCCCTGAGCC
TGGGCCTGACCCCCAACTTCAAGAGCAACTTCGACCTGGCCGAGGATGCCAAACTGCAGCTGAGCAAGGA
CACCTACGACGACGACCTGGACAACCTGCTGGCCCAGATCGGCGACCAGTACGCCGACCTGTTTCTGGCC
GCCAAGAACCTGTCCGACGCCATCCTGCTGAGCGACATCCTGAGAGTGAACACCGAGATCACCAAGGCCC
CCCTGAGCGCCTCTATGATCAAGAGATACGACGAGCACCACCAGGACCTGACCCTGCTGAAAGCTCTCGT
GCGGCAGCAGCTGCCTGAGAAGTACAAAGAGATTTTCTTCGACCAGAGCAAGAACGGCTACGCCGGCTAC
ATTGACGGCGGAGCCAGCCAGGAAGAGTTCTACAAGTTCATCAAGCCCATCCTGGAAAAGATGGACGGCA
CCGAGGAACTGCTCGTGAAGCTGAACAGAGAGGACCTGCTGCGGAAGCAGCGGACCTTCGACAACGGCAG
CATCCCCCACCAGATCCACCTGGGAGAGCTGCACGCCATTCTGCGGCGGCAGGAAGATTTTTACCCATTC
CTGAAGGACAACCGGGAAAAGATCGAGAAGATCCTGACCTTCCGCATCCCCTACTACGTGGGCCCTCTGG
CCAGGGGAAACAGCAGATTCGCCTGGATGACCAGAAAGAGCGAGGAAACCATCACCCCCTGGAACTTCGA
GGAAGTGGTGGACAAGGGCGCTTCCGCCCAGAGCTTCATCGAGCGGATGACCAACTTCGATAAGAACCTG
CCCAACGAGAAGGTGCTGCCCAAGCACAGCCTGCTGTACGAGTACTTCACCGTGTATAACGAGCTGACCA
AAGTGAAATACGTGACCGAGGGAATGAGAAAGCCCGCCTTCCTGAGCGGCGAGCAGAAAAAGGCCATCGT
GGACCTGCTGTTCAAGACCAACCGGAAAGTGACCGTGAAGCAGCTGAAAGAGGACTACTTCAAGAAAATC
GAGTGCTTCGACTCCGTGGAAATCTCCGGCGTGGAAGATCGGTTCAACGCCTCCCTGGGCACATACCACG
ATCTGCTGAAAATTATCAAGGACAAGGACTTCCTGGACAATGAGGAAAACGAGGACATTCTGGAAGATAT
CGTGCTGACCCTGACACTGTTTGAGGACAGAGAGATGATCGAGGAACGGCTGAAAACCTATGCCCACCTG
TTCGACGACAAAGTGATGAAGCAGCTGAAGCGGCGGAGATACACCGGCTGGGGCAGGCTGAGCCGGAAGC
TGATCAACGGCATCCGGGACAAGCAGTCCGGCAAGACAATCCTGGATTTCCTGAAGTCCGACGGCTTCGC
CAACAGAAACTTCATGCAGCTGATCCACGACGACAGCCTGACCTTTAAAGAGGACATCCAGAAAGCCCAG
GTGTCCGGCCAGGGCGATAGCCTGCACGAGCACATTGCCAATCTGGCCGGCAGCCCCGCCATTAAGAAGG
GCATCCTGCAGACAGTGAAGGTGGTGGACGAGCTCGTGAAAGTGATGGGCCGGCACAAGCCCGAGAACAT
CGTGATCGAAATGGCCAGAGAGAACCAGACCACCCAGAAGGGACAGAAGAACAGCCGCGAGAGAATGAAG
CGGATCGAAGAGGGCATCAAAGAGCTGGGCAGCCAGATCCTGAAAGAACACCCCGTGGAAAACACCCAGC
TGCAGAACGAGAAGCTGTACCTGTACTACCTGCAGAATGGGCGGGATATGTACGTGGACCAGGAACTGGA
CATCAACCGGCTGTCCGACTACGATGTGGACCATATCGTGCCTCAGAGCTTTCTGAAGGACGACTCCATC
GACAACAAGGTGCTGACCAGAAGCGACAAGAACCGGGGCAAGAGCGACAACGTGCCCTCCGAAGAGGTCG
TGAAGAAGATGAAGAACTACTGGCGGCAGCTGCTGAACGCCAAGCTGATTACCCAGAGAAAGTTCGACAA
TCTGACCAAGGCCGAGAGAGGCGGCCTGAGCGAACTGGATAAGGCCGGCTTCATCAAGAGACAGCTGGTG
GAAACCCGGCAGATCACAAAGCACGTGGCACAGATCCTGGACTCCCGGATGAACACTAAGTACGACGAGA
ATGACAAGCTGATCCGGGAAGTGAAAGTGATCACCCTGAAGTCCAAGCTGGTGTCCGATTTCCGGAAGGA
TTTCCAGTTTTACAAAGTGCGCGAGATCAACAACTACCACCACGCCCACGACGCCTACCTGAACGCCGTC
GTGGGAACCGCCCTGATCAAAAAGTACCCTAAGCTGGAAAGCGAGTTCGTGTACGGCGACTACAAGGTGT
ACGACGTGCGGAAGATGATCGCCAAGAGCGAGCAGGAAATCGGCAAGGCTACCGCCAAGTACTTCTTCTA
CAGCAACATCATGAACTTTTTCAAGACCGAGATTACCCTGGCCAACGGCGAGATCCGGAAGCGGCCTCTG
ATCGAGACAAACGGCGAAACCGGGGAGATCGTGTGGGATAAGGGCCGGGATTTTGCCACCGTGCGGAAAG
TGCTGAGCATGCCCCAAGTGAATATCGTGAAAAAGACCGAGGTGCAGACAGGCGGCTTCAGCAAAGAGTC
TATCCTGCCCAAGAGGAACAGCGATAAGCTGATCGCCAGAAAGAAGGACTGGGACCCTAAGAAGTACGGC
GGCTTCGACAGCCCCACCGTGGCCTATTCTGTGCTGGTGGTGGCCAAAGTGGAAAAGGGCAAGTCCAAGA
AACTGAAGAGTGTGAAAGAGCTGCTGGGGATCACCATCATGGAAAGAAGCAGCTTCGAGAAGAATCCCAT
CGACTTTCTGGAAGCCAAGGGCTACAAAGAAGTGAAAAAGGACCTGATCATCAAGCTGCCTAAGTACTCC
CTGTTCGAGCTGGAAAACGGCCGGAAGAGAATGCTGGCCTCTGCCGGCGAACTGCAGAAGGGAAACGAAC
TGGCCCTGCCCTCCAAATATGTGAACTTCCTGTACCTGGCCAGCCACTATGAGAAGCTGAAGGGCTCCCC
CGAGGATAATGAGCAGAAACAGCTGTTTGTGGAACAGCACAAGCACTACCTGGACGAGATCATCGAGCAG
ATCAGCGAGTTCTCCAAGAGAGTGATCCTGGCCGACGCTAATCTGGACAAAGTGCTGTCCGCCTACAACA
AGCACCGGGATAAGCCCATCAGAGAGCAGGCCGAGAATATCATCCACCTGTTTACCCTGACCAATCTGGG
AGCCCCTGCCGCCTTCAAGTACTTTGACACCACCATCGACCGGAAGAGGTACACCAGCACCAAAGAGGTG
CTGGACGCCACCCTGATCCACCAGAGCATCACCGGCCTGTACGAGACACGGATCGACCTGTCTCAGCTGG
GAGGCGACAAGCGACCTGCCGCCACAAAGAAGGCTGGACAGGCTAAGAAGAAGAAAGATTACAAAGACGA
TGACGATAAGGGATCCGGAGAGGGCAGAGGAAGTCTGCTAACATGCGGTGACGTCGAGGAGAATCCTGGC
CCAGTGAGCAAGGGCGAGGAGCTGTTCACCGGGGTGGTGCCCATCCTGGTCGAGCTGGACGGCGACGTAA
ACGGCCACAAGTTCAGCGTGTCCGGCGAGGGCGAGGGCGATGCCACCTACGGCAAGCTGACCCTGAAGTT
CATCTGCACCACCGGCAAGCTGCCCGTGCCCTGGCCCACCCTCGTGACCACCCTGACCTACGGCGTGCAG
TGCTTCAGCCGCTACCCCGACCACATGAAGCAGCACGACTTCTTCAAGTCCGCCATGCCCGAAGGCTACG
TCCAGGAGCGCACCATCTTCTTCAAGGACGACGGCAACTACAAGACCCGCGCCGAGGTGAAGTTCGAGGG
CGACACCCTGGTGAACCGCATCGAGCTGAAGGGCATCGACTTCAAGGAGGACGGCAACATCCTGGGGCAC
AAGCTGGAGTACAACTACAACAGCCACAACGTCTATATCATGGCCGACAAGCAGAAGAACGGCATCAAGG
TGAACTTCAAGATCCGCCACAACATCGAGGACGGCAGCGTGCAGCTCGCCGACCACTACCAGCAGAACAC
CCCCATCGGCGACGGCCCCGTGCTGCTGCCCGACAACCACTACCTGAGCACCCAGTCCGCCCTGAGCAAA
GACCCCAACGAGAAGCGCGATCACATGGTCCTGCTGGAGTTCGTGACCGCCGCCGGGATCACTCTCGGCA
TGGACGAGCTGTACAAGTAAGCTAGCATCCGGGCAGAGCGCACATCGCCCACAGTCCCCGAGAAGTTGGG
GGGAGGGGTCGGCAATTGATCCGGTGCCTAGAGAAGGTGGCGCGGGGTAAACTGGGAAAGTGATGTCGTG
TACTGGCTCCGCCTTTTTCCCGAGGGTGGGGGAGAACCGTATATAAGTGCAGTAGTCGCCGTGAACGTTC
TTTTTCGCAACGGGTTTGCCGCCAGAACACAGACTGCGATCGCAATGTACAGTATGACCGAGTACAAGCC
CACGGTGCGCCTCGCCACCCGCGACGACGTCCCCAGGGCCGTACGCACCCTCGCCGCCGCGTTCGCCGAC
TACCCCGCCACGCGCCACACCGTCGATCCGGACCGCCACATCGAGCGGGTCACCGAGCTGCAAGAACTCT
TCCTCACGCGCGTCGGGCTCGACATCGGCAAGGTGTGGGTCGCGGACGACGGCGCCGCGGTGGCGGTCTG
GACCACGCCGGAGAGCGTCGAAGCGGGGGCGGTGTTCGCCGAGATCGGCCCGCGCATGGCCGAGTTGAGC
GGTTCCCGGCTGGCCGCGCAGCAACAGATGGAAGGCCTCCTGGCGCCGCACCGGCCCAAGGAGCCCGCGT
GGTTCCTGGCCACCGTCGGAGTCTCGCCCGACCACCAGGGCAAGGGTCTGGGCAGCGCCGTCGTGCTCCC
CGGAGTGGAGGCGGCCGAGCGCGCCGGGGTGCCCGCCTTCCTGGAGACCTCCGCGCCCCGCAACCTCCCC
TTCTACGAGCGGCTCGGCTTCACCGTCACCGCCGACGTCGAGGTGCCCGAAGGACCGCGCACCTGGTGCA
TGACCCGCAAGCCCGGTGCCGGTTCCGGCGCAACAAACTTCTCTCTGCTGAAACAAGCCGGAGATGTCGA
AGAGAATCCTGGACCGATGTCTAGACTGGACAAGAGCAAAGTCATAAACGGAGCTCTGGAATTACTCAAT
GGTGTCGGTATCGAAGGCCTGACGACAAGGAAACTCGCTCAAAAGCTGGGAGTTGAGCAGCCTACCCTGT
ACTGGCACGTGAAGAACAAGCGGGCCCTGCTCGATGCCCTGCCAATCGAGATGCTGGACAGGCATCATAC
CCACTTCTGCCCCCTGGAAGGCGAGTCATGGCAAGACTTTCTGCGGAACAACGCCAAGTCATACCGCTGT
GCTCTCCTCTCACATCGCGACGGGGCTAAAGTGCATCTCGGCACCCGCCCAACAGAGAAACAGTACGAAA
CCCTGGAAAATCAGCTCGCGTTCCTGTGTCAGCAAGGCTTCTCCCTGGAGAACGCACTGTACGCTCTGTC
CGCCGTGGGCCACTTTACACTGGGCTGCGTATTGGAGGAACAGGAGCATCAAGTAGCAAAAGAGGAAAGA
GAGACACCTACCACCGATTCTATGCCCCCACTTCTGAGACAAGCAATTGAGCTGTTCGACCGGCAGGGAG
CCGAACCTGCCTTCCTTTTCGGCCTGGAACTAATCATATGTGGCCTGGAGAAACAGCTAAAGTGCGAAAG
CGGCGGGCCGACCGACGCCCTTGACGATTTTGACTTAGACATGCTCCCAGCCGATGCCCTTGACGACTTT
GACCTTGATATGCTGCCTGCTGACGCTCTTGACGATTTTGACCTTGACATGCTCCCCGGGTAAAGCGGCC
CGCTGATCAGCCTCGACTGTGCCTTCTAGTTGCCAGCCATCTGTTGTTTGCCCCTCCCCCGTGCCTTCCT
TGACCCTGGAAGGTGCCACTCCCACTGTCCTTTCCTAATAAAATGAGGAAATTGCATCGCATTGTCTGAG
TAGGTGTCATTCTATTCTGGGGGGTGGGGTGGGGCAGGACAGCAAGGGGGAGGATTGGGAAGACAATAGC
AGGCATGCTGGGGAGAGATCGCCGCCACCGCGGTGTACCATCGATGATGATCCAGACATGATAAGATACA
TTGATGAGTTTGGACAAACCACAACTAGAATGCAGTGAAAAAAATGCTTTATTTGTGAAATTTGTGATGC
TATTGCTTTATTTGTAACCATTATAAGCTGCAATAAACAAGTTAACAACAACAATTGCATTCATTTTATG
TTTCAGGTTCAGGGGGAGGTGTGGGAGGTTTTTTAAAGCAAGTAAAACCTCTACAAATGTGGTATGGCTG
ATTATGATCCTCTAGATCAGATCTGCGAAGATACGGCCACGGGTGCTCTTGATCCTGTGGCTGATTTTGG
ACTGTGCTGCTCGCAGCTGCTGATGAATCACATACTTCCTCCATTTTCTTCCACTGATTGACTGTTATAA
TTTCCCTAATTTCCAGGTCAAGGTGCTGTGCATTGTGGTAATAGATGTGACATGACGTCACTTCCAAAGG
ACCAATGAACATGTCTGACCAATTTCATATAATGTGAAAACGATTTTCATAGGCAGAATAAATAACATTT
AAATTAAACTGGGCATCAGCGCAATTCAATTGGTTTGGTAATAGCAAGGGAAAATAGAATGAAGTGATCT
CCAAAAAATAAGTACTTTTTGACTGTAAATAAAATTGTAAGGAGTAAAAAGTACTTTTTTTTCTAAAAAA
ATGTAATTAAGTAAAAGTAAAAGTATTGATTTTTAATTGTACTCAAGTAAAGTAAAAATCCCCAAAAATA
ATACTTAAGTACAGTAATCAAGTAAAATTACTCAAGTACTTTACACCTCTGGTTCTTGACCCCCTACCTT
CAGCAAGCCCAGCAGATCCACTAGTTCTAGAGCGGCCGCCACCGCGGTGGAGCTCCAGCTTTTGTTCCCT
TTAGTGAGGGTTAATTGCGCGCTTGGCGTAATCATGGTCATAGCTGTTTCCTGTGTGAAATTGTTATCCG
CTCACAATTCCACACAACATACGAGCCGGAAGCATAAAGTGTAAAGCCTGGGGTGCCTAATGAGTGAGCT
AACTCACATTAATTGCGTTGCGCTCACTGCCCGCTTTCCAGTCGGGAAACCTGTCGTGCCAGCTGCATTA
ATGAATCGGCCAACGCGCGGGGAGAGGCGGTTTGCGTATTGGGCGCTCTTCCGCTTCCTCGCTCACTGAC
TCGCTGCGCTCGGTCGTTCGGCTGCGGCGAGCGGTATCAGCTCACTCAAAGGCGGTAATACGGTTATCCA
CAGAATCAGGGGATAACGCAGGAAAGAACATGTGAGCAAAAGGCCAGCAAAAGGCCAGGAACCGTAAAAA
GGCCGCGTTGCTGGCGTTTTTCCATAGGCTCCGCCCCCCTGACGAGCATCACAAAAATCGACGCTCAAGT
CAGAGGTGGCGAAACCCGACAGGACTATAAAGATACCAGGCGTTTCCCCCTGGAAGCTCCCTCGTGCGCT
CTCCTGTTCCGACCCTGCCGCTTACCGGATACCTGTCCGCCTTTCTCCCTTCGGGAAGCGTGGCGCTTTC
TCATAGCTCACGCTGTAGGTATCTCAGTTCGGTGTAGGTCGTTCGCTCCAAGCTGGGCTGTGTGCACGAA
CCCCCCGTTCAGCCCGACCGCTGCGCCTTATCCGGTAACTATCGTCTTGAGTCCAACCCGGTAAGACACG
ACTTATCGCCACTGGCAGCAGCCACTGGTAACAGGATTAGCAGAGCGAGGTATGTAGGCGGTGCTACAGA
GTTCTTGAAGTGGTGGCCTAACTACGGCTACACTAGAAGAACAGTATTTGGTATCTGCGCTCTGCTGAAG
CCAGTTACCTTCGGAAAAAGAGTTGGTAGCTCTTGATCCGGCAAACAAACCACCGCTGGTAGCGGTGGTT
TTTTTGTTTGCAAGCAGCAGATTACGCGCAGAAAAAAAGGATCTCAAGAAGATCCTTTGATCTTTTCTAC
GGGGTCTGACGCTCAGTGGAACGAAAACTCACGTTAAGGCATTTTGGTCATGAGATTATCAAAAAGGATC
TTCACCTAGATCCTTTTAAATTAAAAATGAAGTTTTAAATCAATCTAAAGTATATATGAGTAAACTTGGT
CTGACAGTTACCAATGCTTAATCAGTGAGGCACCTATCTCAGCGATCTGTCTATTTCGTTCATCCATAGT
TGCCTGACTCCCCGTCGTGTAGATAACTACGATACGGGAGGGCTTACCATCTGGCCCCAGTGCTGCAATG
ATACCGCGAGACCCACGCTCACCGGCTCCAGATTTATCAGCAATAAACCAGCCAGCCGGAAGGGCCGAGC
GCAGAAGTGGTCCTGCAACTTTATCCGCCTCCATCCAGTCTATTAATTGTTGCCGGGAAGCTAGAGTAAG
TAGTTCGCCAGTTAATAGTTTGCGCAACGTTGTTGCCATTGCTACAGGCATCGTGGTGTCACGCTCGTCG
TTTGGTATGGCTTCATTCAGCTCCGGTTCCCAACGATCAAGGCGAGTTACATGATCCCCCATGTTGTGCA
AAAAAGCGGTTAGCTCCTTCGGTCCTCCGATCGTTGTCAGAAGTAAGTTGGCCGCAGTGTTATCACTCAT
GGTTATGGCAGCACTGCATAATTCTCTTACTGTCATGCCATCCGTAAGATGCTTTTCTGTGACTGGTGAG
TACTCAACCAAGTCATTCTGAGAATAGTGTATGCGGCGACCGAGTTGCTCTTGCCCGGCGTCAATACGGG
ATAATACCGCGCCACATAGCAGAACTTTAAAAGTGCTCATCATTGGAAAACGTTCTTCGGGGCGAAAACT
CTCAAGGATCTTACCGCTGTTGAGATCCAGTTCGATGTAACCCACTCGTGCACCCAACTGATCTTCAGCA
TCTTTTACTTTCACCAGCGTTTCTGGGTGAGCAAAAACAGGAAGGCAAAATGCCGCAAAAAAGGGAATAA
GGGCGACACGGAAATGTTGAATACTCATACTCTTCCTTTTTCAATATTATTGAAGCATTTATCAGGGTTA
TTGTCTCATGAGCGGATACATATTTGAATGTATTTAGAAAAATAAACAAATAGGGGTTCCGCGCACATTT
CCCCGAAAAGTG
Features (pLannotate 1.2.2; 23 found; start..end, strand, type, name):
      7..228     -  rep_origin     M13 ori (fragment) (sequence partly withheld): M13 bacteriophage origin of replication; arrow indicates direction of (+) strand synthesis
    228..515     +  CDS            tyr (fragment) (sequence partly withheld): TYRO_ORYLA - Also known as tyro. Experimental evidence at transcript level: Swiss-Prot protein existence level 2. This is a copper-containing oxidase that functions in the formation of pigments such as melanins and other polyphenolic compounds. From Oryzias latipes (Japanese rice fish) (Japanese killifish).
   1097..1117    +  protein_bind   attB4: mutant version of attB; core recombination site for the Gateway® BP reaction BP Clonase™
   1101..1220    +  protein_bind   attR1: mutant version of attR; recombination site for the Gateway® LR reaction LR Clonase™
   1246..1561    +  promoter       tight TRE promoter: Tet-responsive promoter PTight, consisting of seven tet operator sequences followed by the minimal CMV promoter
   1593..5696    +  CDS            Cas9: Cas9 (Csn1) endonuclease from the Streptococcus pyogenes Type II CRISPR/Cas system generates RNA-guided double strand breaks in DNA
   5832..6548    +  CDS            EGFP: the original enhanced GFP (Yang et al., 1996) mammalian codon-optimized
   6559..6770    +  promoter       EF-1α core promoter: core promoter for human elongation factor EF-1α
   6792..7388    +  CDS            PuroR (fragment): puromycin N-acetyltransferase; pac from Streptomyces; confers resistance to puromycin
   7455..8152    +  CDS            rtTA3 (fragment): reverse tetracycline transactivator 3 activates expression from Tet-responsive promoters in the presence of doxycycline
   8082..8192    +  CDS            VP48: 3 tandem repeats of the minimal activation domain of herpes simplex virus VP16 (Cheng et al., 2013)
   8225..8432    +  polyA_signal   bGH poly(A) signal: bovine growth hormone polyadenylation signal
   8467..8601    -  polyA_signal   SV40 poly(A) signal: SV40 polyadenylation signal
   8624..8707    -  CDS            large T antigen (fragment): large T antigen from SV40 (simian virus 40)
   9273..9313    -  misc_feature   MCS (fragment): pBluescript multiple cloning site
   9326..9344    -  promoter       T3 promoter: promoter for bacteriophage T3 RNA polymerase
   9387..9409    -  protein_bind   lac operator (fragment): The lac repressor binds to the lac operator to inhibit transcription in E. coli. This inhibition can be relieved by adding lactose or isopropyl-β-D-thiogalactopyranoside (IPTG). lac repressor encoded by lacI
   9413..9443    -  promoter       lac promoter: promoter for the E. coli lac operon
   9458..9479    -  protein_bind   CAP binding site: CAP binding activates transcription in the presence of cAMP. E. coli catabolite activator protein
   9492..9584    -  CDS            lacI (fragment): lac repressor; lacI; The lac repressor binds to the lac operator to inhibit transcription in E. coli. This inhibition can be relieved by adding lactose or isopropyl-β-D-thiogalactopyranoside (IPTG).
   9767..10355   -  rep_origin     ori: high-copy-number ColE1/pMB1/pBR322/pUC origin of replication
  10526..11386   -  CDS            AmpR: β-lactamase; bla; confers resistance to ampicillin, carbenicillin, and related antibiotics
  11387..11491   -  promoter       AmpR promoter: bla
