>Addgene plasmid #196331 | Tol2-TLCV2 Sequencing Result | analyzer sequence | sequence record 386646
ACTCTGTAGCACCGCCTACATACCTCGCTCTGCTAATCCTGTTACCAGTGGCTGCTGCCAGTGGCGATAA
GTCGTGTCTTACCGGGTTGGACTCAAGACGATAGTTACCGGATAAGGCGCAGCGGTCGGGCTGAACGGGG
GGTTCGTGCACACAGCCCAGCTTGGAGCGAACGACCTACACCGAACTGAGATACCTACAGCGTGAGCTAT
GAGAAAGCGCCACGCTTCCCGAAGGGAGAAAGGCGGACAGGTATCCGGTAAGCGGCAGGGTCGGAACAGG
AGAGCGCACGAGGGAGCTTCCAGGGGGAAACGCCTGGTATCTTTATAGTCCTGTCGGGTTTCGCCACCTC
TGACTTGAGCGTCGATTTTTGTGATGCTCGTCAGGGGGGCGGAGCCTATGGAAAAACGCCAGCAACGCGG
CCTTTTTACGGTTCCTGGCCTTTTGCTGGCCTTTTGCTCACATGTTCTTTCCTGCGTTATCCCCTGATTC
TGTGGATAACCGTATTACCGCCATGCATTAGTTATTAATAGTAATCAATTACGGGGTCATTAGTTCATAG
CCCATATATGGAGTTCCGCGTTACATAACTTACGGTAAATGGCCCGCCTGGCTGACCGCCCAACGACCCC
CGCCCATTGACGTCAATAATGACGTATGTTCCCATAGTAACGCCAATAGGGACTTTCCATTGACGTCAAT
GGGTGGAGTATTTACGGTAAACTGCCCACTTGGCAGTACATCAAGTGTATCATATGCCAAGTACGCCCCC
TATTGACGTCAATGACGGTAAATGGCCCGCCTGGCATTATGCCCAGTACATGACCTTATGGGACTTTCCT
ACTTGGCAGTACATCTACGTATTAGTCATCGCTATTACCATGGTGATGCGGTTTTGGCAGTACATCAATG
GGCGTGGATAGCGGTTTGACTCACGGGGATTTCCAAGTCTCCACCCCATTGACGTCAATGGGAGTTTGTT
TTGGCACCAAAATCAACGGGACTTTCCAAAATGTCGTAACAACTCCGCCCCATTGACGCAAATGGGCGGT
AGGCGTGTACGGTGGGAGGTCTATATAAGCAGAGCTGGTTTAGTGAACCGTCAGATCCGCTAGCGCTACC
GGACTCAGATCTCGAGCTCAAGCTTCGATGGCCGACCGGGAAGGCGGCTGCGCTGCTGGGCGGGGGCGGG
AGCTGGAGCCGGAGCTGGAGCCGGGGCCGGGGCCCGGGTCAGCGCTTGAGCCGGGAGAAGAGTTTGAGAT
CGTGGACCGAAGCCAGCTGCCCGGCCCAGGCGACCTGCGGAGCGCAACGAGGCCGCGGGCGGCCGAGGGC
TGGTCGGCGCCCATCCTGACCCTGGCACGCAGGGCCACCGGGAACCTGTCGGCGAGCTGCGGGAGCGCGC
TGCGCGCGGCCGCGGGGCTGGGCGGCGGGGACAGCGGGGACGGCACGGCGCGCGCAGCTTCTAAGTGCCA
GATGATGGAGGAGCGTGCCAACCTGATGCACATGATGAAACTCAGCATCAAGGTGTTGCTCCAGTCGGCT
CTGAGCCTGGGCCGCAGCCTGGATGCGGACCATGCCCCCTTGCAGCAGTTCTTTGTAGTGATGGAGCACT
GCCTCAAACATGGGCTGAAAGTTAAGAAGAGTTTTATTGGCCAAAATAAATCATTCTTTGGTCCTTTGGA
GCTGGTGGAGAAACTTTGTCCAGAAGCATCAGATATAGCGACTAGTGTCAGAAATCTTCCAGAATTAAAG
ACAGCTGTGGGAAGAGGCCGAGCGTGGCTTTATCTTGCACTCATGCAAAAGAAACTGGCAGATTATCTGA
AAGTGCTTATAGACAATAAACATCTCTTAAGCGAGTTCTATGAGCCTGAGGCTTTAATGATGGAGGAAGA
AGGGATGGTGATTGTTGGTCTGCTGGTGGGACTCAATGTTCTCGATGCCAATCTCTGCTTGAAAGGAGAA
GACTTGGATTCTCAGGTTGGAGTAATAGATTTTTCCCTCTACCTTAAGGATGTGCAGGATCTTGATGGTG
GCAAGGAGCATGAAAGAATTACTGATGTCCTTGATCAAAAAAATTATGTGGAAGAACTTAACCGGCACTT
GAGCTGCACAGTTGGGGATCTTCAAACCAAGATAGATGGCTTGGAAAAGACTAACTCAAAGCTTCAAGAA
GAGCTTTCAGCTGCAACAGACCGAATTTGCTCACTTCAAGAAGAACAGCAGCAGTTAAGAGAACAAAATG
AATTAATTCGAGAAAGAAGTGAAAAGAGTGTAGAGATAACAAAACAGGATACCAAAGTTGAGCTGGAGAC
TTACAAGCAAACTCGGCAAGGTCTGGATGAAATGTACAGTGATGTGTGGAAGCAGCTAAAAGAGGAGAAG
AAAGTCCGGTTGGAACTGGAAAAAGAACTGGAGTTACAAATTGGAATGAAAACCGAAATGGAAATTGCAA
TGAAGTTACTGGAAAAGGACACCCACGAGAAGCAGGACACACTAGTTGCCCTCCGCCAGCAGCTGGAAGA
AGTCAAAGCGATTAATTTACAGATGTTTCACAAAGCTCAGAATGCAGAGAGCAGTTTGCAGCAGAAGAAT
GAAGCCATCACATCCTTTGAAGGAAAAACCAACCAAGTTATGTCCAGCATGAAACAAATGGAAGAAAGGT
TGCAGCACTCGGAGCGGGCGAGGCAGGGGGCTGAGGAGCGGAGCCACAAGCTGCAGCAGGAGCTGGGCGG
GAGGATCGGCGCCCTGCAGCTGCAGCTCTCCCAGCTGCACGAGCAATGCTCAAGCCTGGAGAAAGAATTG
AAATCAGAAAAAGAGCAAAGACAGGCTCTTCAGCGCGAATTACAGCACGAGAAAGACACTTCCTCTCTAC
TCAGGATGGAGCTGCAACAAGTGGAAGGACTGAAAAAGGAGTTGCGGGAGCTTCAGGACGAGAAGGCAGA
GCTGCAGAAGATCTGCGAGGAGCAGGAACAAGCCCTCCAGGAAATGGGCCTGCACCTCAGCCAGTCCAAG
CTGAAGATGGAAGATATAAAAGAAGTGAACCAGGCACTGAAGGGCCACGCCTGGCTGAAAGATGACGAAG
CGACACACTGTAGGCAGTGTGAGAAGGAGTTCTCCATTTCCCGGAGAAAGCACCACTGCCGGAACTGTGG
CCACATCTTCTGCAACACCTGCTCCAGCAACGAGCTGGCCCTGCCCTCCTACCCCAAGCCGGTGCGAGTG
TGCGACAGCTGCCACACCCTGCTCCTGCAGCGCTGCTCCTCCACGGCCTCCAAAATTCTGCAGTCGACGG
TACCGCGGGCCCGGGATCCACCGGTCGCCACCATGGTGAGCAAGGGCGAGGAGCTGTTCACCGGGGTGGT
GCCCATCCTGGTCGAGCTGGACGGCGACGTAAACGGCCACAAGTTCAGCGTGTCCGGCGAGGGCGAGGGC
GATGCCACCTACGGCAAGCTGACCCTGAAGTTCATCTGCACCACCGGCAAGCTGCCCGTGCCCTGGCCCA
CCCTCGTGACCACCCTGACCTACGGCGTGCAGTGCTTCAGCCGCTACCCCGACCACATGAAGCAGCACGA
CTTCTTCAAGTCCGCCATGCCCGAAGGCTACGTCCAGGAGCGCACCATCTTCTTCAAGGACGACGGCAAC
TACAAGACCCGCGCCGAGGTGAAGTTCGAGGGCGACACCCTGGTGAACCGCATCGAGCTGAAGGGCATCG
ACTTCAAGGAGGACGGCAACATCCTGGGGCACAAGCTGGAGTACAACTACAACAGCCACAACGTCTATAT
CATGGCCGACAAGCAGAAGAACGGCATCAAGGTGAACTTCAAGATCCGCCACAACATCGAGGACGGCAGC
GTGCAGCTCGCCGACCACTACCAGCAGAACACCCCCATCGGCGACGGCCCCGTGCTGCTGCCCGACAACC
ACTACCTGAGCACCCAGTCCAAGCTGAGCAAAGACCCCAACGAGAAGCGCGATCACATGGTCCTGCTGGA
GTTCGTGACCGCCGCCGGGATCACTCTCGGCATGGACGAGCTGTACAAGTAAAGCGGCCGCGACTCTAGA
TCATAATCAGCCATACCACATTTGTAGAGGTTTTACTTGCTTTAAAAAACCTCCCACACCTCCCCCTGAA
CCTGAAACATAAAATGAATGCAATTGTTGTTGTTAACTTGTTTATTGCAGCTTATAATGGTTACAAATAA
AGCAATAGCATCACAAATTTCACAAATAAAGCATTTTTTTCACTGCATTCTAGTTGTGGTTTGTCCAAAC
TCATCAATGTATCTTAAGGCGTAAATTGTAAGCGTTAATATTTTGTTAAAATTCGCGTTAAATTTTTGTT
AAATCAGCTCATTTTTTAACCAATAGGCCGAAATCGGCAAAATCCCTTATAAATCAAAAGAATAGACCGA
GATAGGGT
[37 nt withheld, positions 4419-4455]
AAAGAACGTGGACTCCAACGTCAAAGG
[49 nt withheld, positions 4483-4531]
T
[91 nt withheld, positions 4533-4623]
G
[124 nt withheld, positions 4625-4748]
CAGGTGGCACTTTTCGGGGAAATGTGCGCGGAACCCCTATTTGTTTATTTTTCTAAATACATTCAAATAT
GTATCCGCTCATGAGACAATAACCCTGATAAATGCTTCAATAATATTGAAAAAGGAAGAGTCCTGAGGCG
GAAAGAACCAGCTGTGGAATGTGTGTCAGTTAGGGTGTGGAAAGTCCCCAGGCTCCCCAGCAGGCAGAAG
TATGCAAAGCATGCATCTCAATTAGTCAGCAACCAGGTGTGGAAAGTCCCCAGGCTCCCCAGCAGGCAGA
AGTATGCAAAGCATGCATCTCAATTAGTCAGCAACCATAGTCCCGCCCCTAACTCCGCCCATCCCGCCCC
TAACTCCGCCCAGTTCCGCCCATTCTCCGCCCCATGGCTGACTAATTTTTTTTATTTATGCAGAGGCCGA
GGCCGCCTCGGCCTCTGAGCTATTCCAGAAGTAGTGAGGAGGCTTTTTTGGAGGCCTAGGCTTTTGCAAA
GATCGATCAAGAGACAGGATGAGGATCGTTTCGCATGATTGAACAAGATGGATTGCACGCAGGTTCTCCG
GCCGCTTGGGTGGAGAGGCTATTCGGCTATGACTGGGCACAACAGACAATCGGCTGCTCTGATGCCGCCG
TGTTCCGGCTGTCAGCGCAGGGGCGCCCGGTTCTTTTTGTCAAGACCGACCTGTCCGGTGCCCTGAATGA
ACTGCAAGACGAGGCAGCGCGGCTATCGTGGCTGGCCACGACGGGCGTTCCTTGCGCAGCTGTGCTCGAC
GTTGTCACTGAAGCGGGAAGGGACTGGCTGCTATTGGGCGAAGTGCCGGGGCAGGATCTCCTGTCATCTC
ACCTTGCTCCTGCCGAGAAAGTATCCATCATGGCTGATGCAATGCGGCGGCTGCATACGCTTGATCCGGC
TACCTGCCCATTCGACCACCAAGCGAAACATCGCATCGAGCGAGCACGTACTCGGATGGAAGCCGGTCTT
GTCGATCAGGATGATCTGGACGAAGAGCATCAGGGGCTCGCGCCAGCCGAACTGTTCGCCAGGCTCAAGG
CGAGCATGCCCGACGGCGAGGATCTCGTCGTGACCCATGGCGATGCCTGCTTGCCGAATATCATGGTGGA
AAATGGCCGCTTTTCTGGATTCATCGACTGTGGCCGGCTGGGTGTGGCGGACCGCTATCAGGACATAGCG
TTGGCTACCCGTGATATTGCTGAAGAGCTTGGCGGCGAATGGGCTGACCGCTTCCTCGTGCTTTACGGTA
TCGCCGCTCCCGATTCGCAGCGCATCGCCTTCTATCGCCTTCTTGACGAGTTCTTCTGAGCGGGACTCTG
GGGTTCGAAATGACCGACCAAGCGACGCCCAACCTGCCATCACGAGATTTCGATTCCACCGCCGCCTTCT
ATGAAAGGTTGGGCTTCGGAATCGTTTTCCGGGACGCCGGCTGGATGATCCTCCAGCGCGGGGATCTCAT
GCTGGAGTTCTTCGCCCACCCTAGGGGGAGGCTAACTGAAACACGGAAGGAGACAATACCGGAAGGAACC
CGCGCTATGACGGCAATAAAAAGACAGAATAAAACGCACGGTGTTGGGTCGTTTGTTCATAAACGCGGGG
TTCGGTCCCAGGGCTGGCACTCTGTCGATACCCCACCGAGACCCCATTGGGGCCAATACGCCCGCGTTTC
TTCCTTTTCCCCACCCCACCCCCCAAGTTCGGGTGAAGGCCCAGGGCTCGCAGCCAACGTCGGGGCGGCA
GGCCCTGCCATAGCCTCAGGTTACTCATATATACTTTAGATTGATTTAAAACTTCATTTTTAATTTAAAA
GGATCTAGGTGAAGATCCTTTTTGATAATCTCATGACCAAAATCCCTTAACGTGAGTTTTCGTTCCACTG
AGCGTCAGACCCCGTAGAAAAGATCAAAGGATCTTCTTGAGATCCTTTTTTTCTGCGCGTAATCTGCTGC
TTGCAAACAAAAAAACCACCGCTACCAGCGGTGGTTTGTTTGCCGGATCAAGAGCTACCAACTCTTTTTC
CGAAGGTAACTGGCTTCAGCAGAGCGCAGATACCAAATACTGTTCTTCTAGTGTAGCCGTAGTTAGGCCA
CCACTTCAAGAACTCTGTAGCACCGCCTACATACCTCGCTCTGCTAATCCTGTTACCAGTGGCTGCTGCC
AGTGGCGATAAGTCGTGTCTTACCGGGTTGGACTCAAGACGATAGTTACCGGATAAGGCGCAGCGGTCGG
GCTGAACGGGGGGTTCGTGCACACAGCCCAGCTTGGAGCGAACGACCTACACCGAACTGAGATACCTACA
GCGTGAGCTATGAGAAAGCGCCACGCTTCCCGAAGGGAGAAAGGCGGACAGGTATCCGGTAAGCGGCAGG
GTCGGAACAGGAGAGCGCACGAGGGAGCTTCCAGGGGGAAACGCCTGGTATCTTTATAGTCCTGTCGGGT
TTCGCCACCTCTGACTTGAGCGTCGATTTTTGTGATGCTCGTCAGGGGGGCGGAGCCTATGGAAAAACGC
CAGCAACGCGGCCTTTTTACGGTTCCTGGCCTTTTGCTGGCCTTTTGCTCACATGTTCTTTCCTGCGTTA
TCCCCTGATTCTGTGGATAACCGTATTACCGCCTTTGAGTGAGCTGATACCGCTCGCCGCAGCCGAACGA
CCGAGCGCAGCGAGTCAGTGAGCGAGGAAGCGGAAGAGCGCCCAATACGCAAACCGCCTCTCCCCGCGCG
TTGGCCGATTCATTAATGCAGCTGGCACGACAGGTTTCCCGACTGGAAAGCGGGCAGTGAGCGCAACGCA
ATTAATGTGAGTTAGCTCACTCATTAGGCACCCCAGGCTTTACACTTTATGCTTCCGGCTCGTATGTTGT
GTGGAATTGTGAGCGGATAACAATTTCACACAGGAAACAGCTATGACCATGATTACGCCAAGCTTGCATG
CCTGCAGGTCGACTCTAGAGGATCCGAAAAAACCTCCCACACCTCCCCCTGAACCTGAAACATAAAATGA
ATGCAATTGTTGTTGTTAACTTGTTTATTGCAGCTTATAATGGTTACAAATAAAGCAATAGCATCACAAA
TTTCACAAATAAAGCATTTTTTTCACTGCATTCTAGTTGTGGTTTGTCCAAACTCATCAATGTATCTTAT
CATGTCTGGATCCCCGCGGCCGCCAGTGTGATGGATATCTGCAGAATTCGCCCTTCAGACTAGTCTACTC
AAAGTTGTAAAACCTCAGATTTAACTTCAGTAGAAGCTGATTCTCAAAATTGTTAGTGTCAAGCCTAGCT
CTTTTGGGGCTGAAAAGCAATCCTGCAGTGCTGAAAAGCCTCTCACAGGCAGCCGATGCGGGAAGAGGTG
TATTAGTCTTGATAGAGAGGCTGCAAATAGCAGGAAACGTGAGCAGAGACTCCCTGGTGTCTGAAACACA
GGCCAGATATCCATCCAACTCTTTGCTGGCTTCATGTGTTGTCGGTTTCAAAGAAGCGAAAAAATCTTCA
TCATCAGATGAACTGTTGGCCAATTCCTTCTTGTGGTCCAAAGGCTCCAGATGCACTCTGATGTAGTCCA
TGCCTCGTTTTATGATGGTTTCATCATTTGTCCAAGAGGTCCGAAATTTAGGGAGAAGGATGGCAGCTGC
TATGATCTCAGGATCTTCAAACATATGCTTGAATCGTGTTTGGATTCCTTGTTGTAGGGCATCCACAAGT
GGGTCACAGTACCTGAGAGAATGGTGGAGTCGCTGAAGTTTCAAGCTTAACTGATGGACACTAGGCAGCA
GCCACCCCAGCTGTGTATTCGTTTCCGCTTGCAAGATGTCGAGTACTTTTGCAACTGGACGCATTGTGTT
GGCCCACTCTGTCAAGAACAGCATTTCTGCTGGATTAAACATTGGAACCTCAAGAGAGGTGCATATATTC
CGAAGTGCGCCTTCTCCTGCTTCTTTGCAAATTTGAAGAATTCTGTCAACAGCCATAAAAGTTGAATTCC
ACCGCGTTTGGTTTGGCCTTAAAAGCTGAAGCCGGCTTTCTGATTCAACAGCTTCAGCTGCTAGAGCCGA
TCGGCTGCTTTTATTCCATAAAGCTTGGCATTTGCCAAAGACAGATCTGTAGAGTTTCTTGTAGTGCTCA
TTTGAGAGAGCTTTTTGGGCATCAACGCTTGAGACTAGGTTAAGTAAGTGACAGGCACACTTTTGATGTT
TTGGTAGCTGGAATTCGAAGCCATCGTCTTGGTCCAGGACTCGTGAGGCATCTTGGAATTCCACACCATC
ACTTCCCTCACCACAGCCTTCAGAATCAGTGTCATCACTTTCACACCTTCTTGCCTCAGTCTCGATATCA
TTGTTTTCCACACCAAAAACTCTGAAAGCCTTCATAAAGTTGGAACCACTGTCTGTGGTTGTGCAAACAA
CCTTGTCACGTATTTCATACTCTGAGTGGATATCATTCATGGCACTGGCCAGTACCTCAAAAGTATGAGA
GCCCATTAATCTTTTGCAGGCAAGTGCAGCGGAATGTCTTTCAAGACTTCCAGGGTTGATCCAGTGAGCA
GTTACACCAATGAATGACTTTCTACGTGCAGTCCAACAATCCGTTGTGGTTGCAATCCATTCAACTTCAC
TCATGGCAGCAGTCACTTTCTGTTTCATGATCAGAGCAGCTTCAGCTATCTTGGAGCGTAAAGTAGGCCT
TGTAATGACAGAAATGCCAGGCTGCAGTGTACTAATCAGCTCTTTAAATGATGGCAGATCAACAGTGCTG
AAAGGATGAAGTCCTTGAATGATGTACCTTAATATAGCTTTGTTCACAGTGACTGGAGACACATGTTTGA
CTGGGAAAACTGAGTCAACTTTCAGTTGCTTACTGCTGGAAGCATGGGTGGAGGTCCCGATCTTTCTCTT
CTGTGCTGTCAATTTAGAGTAGTTTTTGAGGTAATTTGGGTGCATTCTCTCAATATGCTTCCTTAGGTTT
GATGGCGAACTTTTGAAGGCCGATATTTCTTTATTAAGCGGGAGACAGAGGACACATTTCATCTTGAATG
AATCTTTATTTACACCACTTAAAGAAAAGAATTCGCGAAGATACGGCCACGGGTGCTCTTGATCCTGTGG
CTGATTTTGGACTGTGCTGCTCGCAGCTGCTGATGAATCACATACTTCCTCCATGGTGGCGGCCGCGGGT
ACAATTCCGCAGCTTTTAGAGCAGAAGTAACACTTCCGTACAGGCCTAGAAGTAAAGGCAACATCCACTG
AGGAGCAGTTCTTTGATTTGCACCACCACCGGATCCGGGACCTGAAATAAAAGACAAAAAGACTAAACTT
ACCAGTTAACTTTCTGGTTTTTCAGTTCCTCGAGTACCGGATCCTCTAGAGTCCGGAGGCTGGATCGGTC
CCGGTGTCTTCTATGGAGGTCAAAACAGCGTGGATGGCGTCTCCAGGCGATCTGACGGTTCACTAAACGA
GCTCTGCTTATATAGACCTCCCACCGTACACGCCTACCGCCCATTTGCGTCAATGGGGCGGAGTTGTTAC
GACATTTTGGAAAGTCCCGTTGATTTTGGTGCCAAAACAAACTCCCATTGACGTCAATGGGGTGGAGACT
TGGAAATCCCCGTGAGTCAAACCGCTATCCACGCCCATTGATGTACTGCCAAAACCGCATCACCATGGTA
ATAGCGATGACTAATACGTAGATGTACTGCCAAGTAGGAAAGTCCCATAAGGTCATGTACTGGGCATAAT
GCCAGGCGGGCCATTTACCGTCATTGACGTCAATAGGGGGCGTACTTGGCATATGATACACTTGATGTAC
TGCCAAGTGGGCAGTTTACCGTAAATACTCCACCCATTGACGTCAATGGAAAGTCCCTATTGGCGTTACT
ATGGGAACATACGTCATTATTGACGTCAATGGGCGGGGGTCGTTGGGCGGTCAGCCAGGCGGGCCATTTA
CCGTAAGTTATGTAACGACCTGCAGGCATGCAAGCTCGAATTCACTGGCCGTCGTTTTACAACGTCGTGA
CTGGGAAAACCCTGGCGTTACCCAACTTAATCGCCTTGCAGCACATCCCCCTTTCGCCAGCTGGCGTAAT
AGCGAAGAGGCCCGCACCGATCGCCCTTCCCAACAGTTGCGCAGCCTGAATGGCGAATGGCGCCTGATGC
GGTATTTTCTCCTTACGCATCTGTGCGGTATTTCACACCGCATATGGTGCACTCTCAGTACAATCTGCTC
TGATGCCGCATAGTTAAGCCAGCCCCGACACCCGCCAACACCCGCTGACGCGCCCTGACGGGCTTGTCTG
CTCCCGGCATCCGCTTACAGACAAGCTGTGACCGTCTCCGGGAGCTGCATGTGTCAGAGGTTTTCACCGT
CATCACCGAAACGCGCGAGACGAAAGGGCCTCGTGATACGCCTATTTTTATAGGTTAATGTCATGATAAT
AATGGTTTCTTAGACGTCAGGTGGCACTTTTCGGGGAAATGTGCGCGGAACCCCTATTTGTTTATTTTTC
TAAATACATTCAAATATGTATCCGCTCATGAGACAATAACCCTGATAAATGCTTCAATAATATTGAAAAA
GGAAGAGTATGAGTATTCAACATTTCCGTGTCGCCCTTATTCCCTTTTTTGCGGCATTTTGCCTTCCTGT
TTTTGCTCACCCAGAAACGCTGGTGAAAGTAAAAGATGCTGAAGATCAGTTGGGTGCACGAGTGGGTTAC
ATCGAACTGGATCTCAACAGCGGTAAGATCCTTGAGAGTTTTCGCCCCGAAGAACGTTTTCCAATGATGA
GCACTTTTAAAGTTCTGCTATGTGGCGCGGTATTATCCCGTATTGACGCCGGGCAAGAGCAACTCGGTCG
CCGCATACACTATTCTCAGAATGACTTGGTTGAGTACTCACCAGTCACAGAAAAGCATCTTACGGATGGC
ATGACAGTAAGAGAATTATGCAGTGCTGCCATAACCATGAGTGATAACACTGCGGCCAACTTACTTCTGA
CAACGATCGGAGGACCGAAGGAGCTAACCGCTTTTTTGCACAACATGGGGGATCATGTAACTCGCCTTGA
TCGTTGGGAACCGGAGCTGAATGAAGCCATACCAAACGACGAGCGTGACACCACGATGCCTGTAGCAATG
GCAACAACGTTGCGCAAACTATTAACTGGCGAACTACTTACTCTAGCTTCCCGGCAACAATTAATAGACT
GGATGGAGGCGGATAAAGTTGCAGGACCACTTCTGCGCTCGGCCCTTCCGGCTGGCTGGTTTATTGCTGA
TAAATCTGGAGCCGGTGAGCGTGGGTCTCGCGGTATCATTGCAGCACTGGGGCCAGATGGTAAGCCCTCC
CGTATCGTAGTTATCTACACGACGGGGAGTCAGGCAACTATGGATGAACGAAATAGACAGATCGCTGAGA
TAGGTGCCTCACTGATTAAGCATTGGTAACTGTCAGACCAAGTTTACTCATATATACTTTAGATTGATTT
AAAACTTCATTTTTAATTTAAAAGGATCTAGGTGAAGATCCTTTTTGATAATCTCATGACCAAAATCCCT
TAACGTGAGTTTTCGTTCCACTGAGCGTCAGACCCCGTAGAAAAGATCAAAGGATCTTCTTGAGATCCTT
TTTTTCTGCGCGTAATCTGCTGCTTGCAAACAAAAAAACCACCGCTACCAGCGGTGGTTTGTTTGCCGGA
TCAAGAGCTACCAACTCTTTTTCCGAAGGTAACTGGCTTCAGCAGAGCGCAGATACCAAATACTGTTCTT
CTAGTGTAGCCGTAGTTAGGCCACCACTTCAAGA
Features (pLannotate 1.2.2; 31 found; start..end, strand, type, name):
    579..882     +  enhancer       CMV enhancer: human cytomegalovirus immediate early enhancer
    883..1086    +  promoter       CMV promoter: human cytomegalovirus (CMV) immediate early promoter
   1109..1148    +  misc_feature   MCS (fragment): multiple cloning site
   1148..3271    +  CDS            RUFY1: RUFY1_HUMAN - Also known as RABIP4, ZFYVE12. Experimental evidence at protein level: Swiss-Prot protein existence level 1. Binds phospholipid vesicles containing phosphatidylinositol 3-phosphate and participates in early endosomal trafficking. From Homo sapiens (Human).
   3274..3309    +  misc_feature   MCS (fragment): multiple cloning site
   3323..4042    +  CDS            mEGFP: enhanced GFP with monomerizing A206K mutation (Zacharias et al., 2002) mammalian codon-optimized
   4059..4142    +  CDS            large T antigen (fragment): large T antigen from SV40 (simian virus 40)
   4165..4286    +  polyA_signal   SV40 poly(A) signal: SV40 polyadenylation signal
   4320..4748    -  rep_origin     f1 ori (sequence partly withheld): f1 bacteriophage origin of replication; arrow indicates direction of (+) strand synthesis
   4775..4879    +  promoter       AmpR promoter: bla
   4881..5238    +  promoter       SV40 promoter: SV40 enhancer and early promoter
   5273..6067    +  CDS            NeoR/KanR: aminoglycoside phosphotransferase from Tn5; aph(3')-II (or nptII); confers resistance to neomycin, kanamycin, and G418 (Geneticin®)
   6088..6240    +  CDS            ble (fragment): BLE_KLEPN - Experimental evidence at protein level: Swiss-Prot protein existence level 1. Binding protein with a strong affinity to the bleomycin family of antibiotics. Binds to CL990; an antimitotic-antibiotic compound. From Klebsiella pneumoniae.
   6299..6346    +  polyA_signal   HSV TK poly(A) signal: herpes simplex virus thymidine kinase polyadenylation signal (Cole and Stacy, 1985)
   6675..7263    +  rep_origin     ori: high-copy-number ColE1/pMB1/pBR322/pUC origin of replication
   7446..7538    +  CDS            lacI (fragment): lac repressor; lacI; The lac repressor binds to the lac operator to inhibit transcription in E. coli. This inhibition can be relieved by adding lactose or isopropyl-β-D-thiogalactopyranoside (IPTG).
   7551..7572    +  protein_bind   CAP binding site: CAP binding activates transcription in the presence of cAMP. E. coli catabolite activator protein
   7587..7617    +  promoter       lac promoter: promoter for the E. coli lac operon
   7621..7643    +  protein_bind   lac operator (fragment): The lac repressor binds to the lac operator to inhibit transcription in E. coli. This inhibition can be relieved by adding lactose or isopropyl-β-D-thiogalactopyranoside (IPTG). lac repressor encoded by lacI
   7678..7713    -  misc_feature   MCS (fragment): pUC18/19 multiple cloning site
   7776..7910    +  polyA_signal   SV40 poly(A) signal: SV40 polyadenylation signal
   9974..10070   -  intron         SV40 intron: modified SV40 intron with splice donor and acceptor sites
  10208..10411   -  promoter       CMV promoter: human cytomegalovirus (CMV) immediate early promoter
  10412..10715   -  enhancer       CMV enhancer: human cytomegalovirus immediate early enhancer
  10714..10734   +  misc_feature   MCS (fragment): pUC18/19 multiple cloning site
  10738..10895   +  CDS            lacZα (fragment): LacZα fragment of β-galactosidase; lacZ fragment
  10901..11000   -  misc_feature   bom (fragment): basis of mobility region from pBR322
  11102..11137   -  CDS            rop (fragment): Rop protein, which maintains plasmids at low copy number; rop
  11232..11336   +  promoter       AmpR promoter: bla
  11337..12197   +  CDS            AmpR: β-lactamase; bla; confers resistance to ampicillin, carbenicillin, and related antibiotics
  12368..404     +  rep_origin     ori (across the origin): high-copy-number ColE1/pMB1/pBR322/pUC origin of replication
