>Addgene plasmid #196331 | Tol2-TLCV2 Sequencing Result | analyzer sequence | sequence record 403020
CCACCTAAATTGTAAGCGTTAATATTTTGTTAAAATTCGCGTTAAATTTTTGTTAAATCAGCTCATTTTT
TAACCAATAGGCCGAAATCGGCAAAATCCCTTATAAATCAAAAGAATAGACCGAGATAGGGT
[37 nt withheld, positions 133-169]
AAAGAACGTGGACTCCAACGTCAAAGG
[32 nt withheld, positions 197-228]
GCTGGCTAAGAACTCATCAGCCTCCCCGGTCCATCTACCCACGTACCAATGCACCAATTGGCCACAATGA
CGGCTACTACATGGTGCCATTCCTTCCTCTTTATAGGAATGGAGACTACCTCCTGTCCAACAATGCTCTT
GGATACGAGTACGCCTACCTGTTGGACCCAGGTCATTGCACAACACCAGAAATGCCCTCTGATCTGCAAA
AGACGTGAATATCTGTTCAGACACCCATATCCACTCTGTTCCACACAGGTCAGAGGTTTGTCCAGGAGTT
CTTGACAGAGGTGTAAAAAGTACTCAAAAATTTTACTCAAGTGAAAGTACAAGTACTTAGGGAAAATTTT
ACTCAATTAAAAGTAAAAGTATCTGGCTAGAATCTTACTTGAGTAAAAGTAAAAAAGTACTCCATTAAAA
TTGTACTTGAGTATTAAGGAAGTAAAAGTAAAAGCAAGAAAGAAAACTAGAGATTCTTGTTTAAGCTTTT
AATCTCAAAAAACATTAAATGAAATGCATACAAGGTTTTATCCTGCTTTAGAACTGTTTGTATTTAATTA
TCAAACTATAAGACAGACAATCTAATGCCAGTACACGCTACTCAAAGTTGTAAAACCTCAGATTTAACTT
CAGTAGAAGCTGATTCTCAAAATTGTTAGTGTCAAGCCTAGCTCTTTTGGGGCTGAAAAGCAATCCTGCA
GTGCTGAAAAGCCTCTCACAGGCAGCCGATGCGGGAAGAGGTGTATTAGTCTTGATAGAGAGGCTGCAAA
TAGCAGGAAACGTGAGCAGAGACTCCCTGGTGTCTGAAACACAGGCCAGATGGGCCCTCGAGCAGGAAAC
AGCTATGACCATGATTACGCCAAGCTATCAACTTTGTATAGAAAAGTTGAACGAGAAACGTAAAATGATA
TAAATATCAATATATTAAATTAGATTTTGCATAAAAAACAGACTACATAATACTGTAAAACACAACATAT
CCAGTCACTATGGGGTACCGCCGCGAATCGATATGTCGAGTTTACTCCCTATCAGTGATAGAGAACGTAT
GTCGAGTTTACTCCCTATCAGTGATAGAGAACGATGTCGAGTTTACTCCCTATCAGTGATAGAGAACGTA
TGTCGAGTTTACTCCCTATCAGTGATAGAGAACGTATGTCGAGTTTACTCCCTATCAGTGATAGAGAACG
TATGTCGAGTTTATCCCTATCAGTGATAGAGAACGTATGTCGAGTTTACTCCCTATCAGTGATAGAGAAC
GTATGTCGAGGTAGGCGTGTACGGTGGGAGGCCTATATAAGCAGAGCTCGTTTAGTGAACCGTCAGATCG
CCTGGAGAATACCGGTTCTAGAGCGCTGCCACCATGGACAAGAAGTACAGCATCGGCCTGGACATCGGCA
CCAACTCTGTGGGCTGGGCCGTGATCACCGACGAGTACAAGGTGCCCAGCAAGAAATTCAAGGTGCTGGG
CAACACCGACCGGCACAGCATCAAGAAGAACCTGATCGGAGCCCTGCTGTTCGACAGCGGCGAAACAGCC
GAGGCCACCCGGCTGAAGAGAACCGCCAGAAGAAGATACACCAGACGGAAGAACCGGATCTGCTATCTGC
AAGAGATCTTCAGCAACGAGATGGCCAAGGTGGACGACAGCTTCTTCCACAGACTGGAAGAGTCCTTCCT
GGTGGAAGAGGATAAGAAGCACGAGCGGCACCCCATCTTCGGCAACATCGTGGACGAGGTGGCCTACCAC
GAGAAGTACCCCACCATCTACCACCTGAGAAAGAAACTGGTGGACAGCACCGACAAGGCCGACCTGCGGC
TGATCTATCTGGCCCTGGCCCACATGATCAAGTTCCGGGGCCACTTCCTGATCGAGGGCGACCTGAACCC
CGACAACAGCGACGTGGACAAGCTGTTCATCCAGCTGGTGCAGACCTACAACCAGCTGTTCGAGGAAAAC
CCCATCAACGCCAGCGGCGTGGACGCCAAGGCCATCCTGTCTGCCAGACTGAGCAAGAGCAGACGGCTGG
AAAATCTGATCGCCCAGCTGCCCGGCGAGAAGAAGAATGGCCTGTTCGGAAACCTGATTGCCCTGAGCCT
GGGCCTGACCCCCAACTTCAAGAGCAACTTCGACCTGGCCGAGGATGCCAAACTGCAGCTGAGCAAGGAC
ACCTACGACGACGACCTGGACAACCTGCTGGCCCAGATCGGCGACCAGTACGCCGACCTGTTTCTGGCCG
CCAAGAACCTGTCCGACGCCATCCTGCTGAGCGACATCCTGAGAGTGAACACCGAGATCACCAAGGCCCC
CCTGAGCGCCTCTATGATCAAGAGATACGACGAGCACCACCAGGACCTGACCCTGCTGAAAGCTCTCGTG
CGGCAGCAGCTGCCTGAGAAGTACAAAGAGATTTTCTTCGACCAGAGCAAGAACGGCTACGCCGGCTACA
TTGACGGCGGAGCCAGCCAGGAAGAGTTCTACAAGTTCATCAAGCCCATCCTGGAAAAGATGGACGGCAC
CGAGGAACTGCTCGTGAAGCTGAACAGAGAGGACCTGCTGCGGAAGCAGCGGACCTTCGACAACGGCAGC
ATCCCCCACCAGATCCACCTGGGAGAGCTGCACGCCATTCTGCGGCGGCAGGAAGATTTTTACCCATTCC
TGAAGGACAACCGGGAAAAGATCGAGAAGATCCTGACCTTCCGCATCCCCTACTACGTGGGCCCTCTGGC
CAGGGGAAACAGCAGATTCGCCTGGATGACCAGAAAGAGCGAGGAAACCATCACCCCCTGGAACTTCGAG
GAAGTGGTGGACAAGGGCGCTTCCGCCCAGAGCTTCATCGAGCGGATGACCAACTTCGATAAGAACCTGC
CCAACGAGAAGGTGCTGCCCAAGCACAGCCTGCTGTACGAGTACTTCACCGTGTATAACGAGCTGACCAA
AGTGAAATACGTGACCGAGGGAATGAGAAAGCCCGCCTTCCTGAGCGGCGAGCAGAAAAAGGCCATCGTG
GACCTGCTGTTCAAGACCAACCGGAAAGTGACCGTGAAGCAGCTGAAAGAGGACTACTTCAAGAAAATCG
AGTGCTTCGACTCCGTGGAAATCTCCGGCGTGGAAGATCGGTTCAACGCCTCCCTGGGCACATACCACGA
TCTGCTGAAAATTATCAAGGACAAGGACTTCCTGGACAATGAGGAAAACGAGGACATTCTGGAAGATATC
GTGCTGACCCTGACACTGTTTGAGGACAGAGAGATGATCGAGGAACGGCTGAAAACCTATGCCCACCTGT
TCGACGACAAAGTGATGAAGCAGCTGAAGCGGCGGAGATACACCGGCTGGGGCAGGCTGAGCCGGAAGCT
GATCAACGGCATCCGGGACAAGCAGTCCGGCAAGACAATCCTGGATTTCCTGAAGTCCGACGGCTTCGCC
AACAGAAACTTCATGCAGCTGATCCACGACGACAGCCTGACCTTTAAAGAGGACATCCAGAAAGCCCAGG
TGTCCGGCCAGGGCGATAGCCTGCACGAGCACATTGCCAATCTGGCCGGCAGCCCCGCCATTAAGAAGGG
CATCCTGCAGACAGTGAAGGTGGTGGACGAGCTCGTGAAAGTGATGGGCCGGCACAAGCCCGAGAACATC
GTGATCGAAATGGCCAGAGAGAACCAGACCACCCAGAAGGGACAGAAGAACAGCCGCGAGAGAATGAAGC
GGATCGAAGAGGGCATCAAAGAGCTGGGCAGCCAGATCCTGAAAGAACACCCCGTGGAAAACACCCAGCT
GCAGAACGAGAAGCTGTACCTGTACTACCTGCAGAATGGGCGGGATATGTACGTGGACCAGGAACTGGAC
ATCAACCGGCTGTCCGACTACGATGTGGACCATATCGTGCCTCAGAGCTTTCTGAAGGACGACTCCATCG
ACAACAAGGTGCTGACCAGAAGCGACAAGAACCGGGGCAAGAGCGACAACGTGCCCTCCGAAGAGGTCGT
GAAGAAGATGAAGAACTACTGGCGGCAGCTGCTGAACGCCAAGCTGATTACCCAGAGAAAGTTCGACAAT
CTGACCAAGGCCGAGAGAGGCGGCCTGAGCGAACTGGATAAGGCCGGCTTCATCAAGAGACAGCTGGTGG
AAACCCGGCAGATCACAAAGCACGTGGCACAGATCCTGGACTCCCGGATGAACACTAAGTACGACGAGAA
TGACAAGCTGATCCGGGAAGTGAAAGTGATCACCCTGAAGTCCAAGCTGGTGTCCGATTTCCGGAAGGAT
TTCCAGTTTTACAAAGTGCGCGAGATCAACAACTACCACCACGCCCACGACGCCTACCTGAACGCCGTCG
TGGGAACCGCCCTGATCAAAAAGTACCCTAAGCTGGAAAGCGAGTTCGTGTACGGCGACTACAAGGTGTA
CGACGTGCGGAAGATGATCGCCAAGAGCGAGCAGGAAATCGGCAAGGCTACCGCCAAGTACTTCTTCTAC
AGCAACATCATGAACTTTTTCAAGACCGAGATTACCCTGGCCAACGGCGAGATCCGGAAGCGGCCTCTGA
TCGAGACAAACGGCGAAACCGGGGAGATCGTGTGGGATAAGGGCCGGGATTTTGCCACCGTGCGGAAAGT
GCTGAGCATGCCCCAAGTGAATATCGTGAAAAAGACCGAGGTGCAGACAGGCGGCTTCAGCAAAGAGTCT
ATCCTGCCCAAGAGGAACAGCGATAAGCTGATCGCCAGAAAGAAGGACTGGGACCCTAAGAAGTACGGCG
GCTTCGACAGCCCCACCGTGGCCTATTCTGTGCTGGTGGTGGCCAAAGTGGAAAAGGGCAAGTCCAAGAA
ACTGAAGAGTGTGAAAGAGCTGCTGGGGATCACCATCATGGAAAGAAGCAGCTTCGAGAAGAATCCCATC
GACTTTCTGGAAGCCAAGGGCTACAAAGAAGTGAAAAAGGACCTGATCATCAAGCTGCCTAAGTACTCCC
TGTTCGAGCTGGAAAACGGCCGGAAGAGAATGCTGGCCTCTGCCGGCGAACTGCAGAAGGGAAACGAACT
GGCCCTGCCCTCCAAATATGTGAACTTCCTGTACCTGGCCAGCCACTATGAGAAGCTGAAGGGCTCCCCC
GAGGATAATGAGCAGAAACAGCTGTTTGTGGAACAGCACAAGCACTACCTGGACGAGATCATCGAGCAGA
TCAGCGAGTTCTCCAAGAGAGTGATCCTGGCCGACGCTAATCTGGACAAAGTGCTGTCCGCCTACAACAA
GCACCGGGATAAGCCCATCAGAGAGCAGGCCGAGAATATCATCCACCTGTTTACCCTGACCAATCTGGGA
GCCCCTGCCGCCTTCAAGTACTTTGACACCACCATCGACCGGAAGAGGTACACCAGCACCAAAGAGGTGC
TGGACGCCACCCTGATCCACCAGAGCATCACCGGCCTGTACGAGACACGGATCGACCTGTCTCAGCTGGG
AGGCGACAAGCGACCTGCCGCCACAAAGAAGGCTGGACAGGCTAAGAAGAAGAAAGATTACAAAGACGAT
GACGATAAGGGATCCGGAGAGGGCAGAGGAAGTCTGCTAACATGCGGTGACGTCGAGGAGAATCCTGGCC
CAGTGAGCAAGGGCGAGGAGCTGTTCACCGGGGTGGTGCCCATCCTGGTCGAGCTGGACGGCGACGTAAA
CGGCCACAAGTTCAGCGTGTCCGGCGAGGGCGAGGGCGATGCCACCTACGGCAAGCTGACCCTGAAGTTC
ATCTGCACCACCGGCAAGCTGCCCGTGCCCTGGCCCACCCTCGTGACCACCCTGACCTACGGCGTGCAGT
GCTTCAGCCGCTACCCCGACCACATGAAGCAGCACGACTTCTTCAAGTCCGCCATGCCCGAAGGCTACGT
CCAGGAGCGCACCATCTTCTTCAAGGACGACGGCAACTACAAGACCCGCGCCGAGGTGAAGTTCGAGGGC
GACACCCTGGTGAACCGCATCGAGCTGAAGGGCATCGACTTCAAGGAGGACGGCAACATCCTGGGGCACA
AGCTGGAGTACAACTACAACAGCCACAACGTCTATATCATGGCCGACAAGCAGAAGAACGGCATCAAGGT
GAACTTCAAGATCCGCCACAACATCGAGGACGGCAGCGTGCAGCTCGCCGACCACTACCAGCAGAACACC
CCCATCGGCGACGGCCCCGTGCTGCTGCCCGACAACCACTACCTGAGCACCCAGTCCGCCCTGAGCAAAG
ACCCCAACGAGAAGCGCGATCACATGGTCCTGCTGGAGTTCGTGACCGCCGCCGGGATCACTCTCGGCAT
GGACGAGCTGTACAAGTAAGCTAGCATCCGGGCAGAGCGCACATCGCCCACAGTCCCCGAGAAGTTGGGG
GGAGGGGTCGGCAATTGATCCGGTGCCTAGAGAAGGTGGCGCGGGGTAAACTGGGAAAGTGATGTCGTGT
ACTGGCTCCGCCTTTTTCCCGAGGGTGGGGGAGAACCGTATATAAGTGCAGTAGTCGCCGTGAACGTTCT
TTTTCGCAACGGGTTTGCCGCCAGAACACAGACTGCGATCGCAATGTACAGTATGACCGAGTACAAGCCC
ACGGTGCGCCTCGCCACCCGCGACGACGTCCCCAGGGCCGTACGCACCCTCGCCGCCGCGTTCGCCGACT
ACCCCGCCACGCGCCACACCGTCGATCCGGACCGCCACATCGAGCGGGTCACCGAGCTGCAAGAACTCTT
CCTCACGCGCGTCGGGCTCGACATCGGCAAGGTGTGGGTCGCGGACGACGGCGCCGCGGTGGCGGTCTGG
ACCACGCCGGAGAGCGTCGAAGCGGGGGCGGTGTTCGCCGAGATCGGCCCGCGCATGGCCGAGTTGAGCG
GTTCCCGGCTGGCCGCGCAGCAACAGATGGAAGGCCTCCTGGCGCCGCACCGGCCCAAGGAGCCCGCGTG
GTTCCTGGCCACCGTCGGAGTCTCGCCCGACCACCAGGGCAAGGGTCTGGGCAGCGCCGTCGTGCTCCCC
GGAGTGGAGGCGGCCGAGCGCGCCGGGGTGCCCGCCTTCCTGGAGACCTCCGCGCCCCGCAACCTCCCCT
TCTACGAGCGGCTCGGCTTCACCGTCACCGCCGACGTCGAGGTGCCCGAAGGACCGCGCACCTGGTGCAT
GACCCGCAAGCCCGGTGCCGGTTCCGGCGCAACAAACTTCTCTCTGCTGAAACAAGCCGGAGATGTCGAA
GAGAATCCTGGACCGATGTCTAGACTGGACAAGAGCAAAGTCATAAACGGAGCTCTGGAATTACTCAATG
GTGTCGGTATCGAAGGCCTGACGACAAGGAAACTCGCTCAAAAGCTGGGAGTTGAGCAGCCTACCCTGTA
CTGGCACGTGAAGAACAAGCGGGCCCTGCTCGATGCCCTGCCAATCGAGATGCTGGACAGGCATCATACC
CACTTCTGCCCCCTGGAAGGCGAGTCATGGCAAGACTTTCTGCGGAACAACGCCAAGTCATACCGCTGTG
CTCTCCTCTCACATCGCGACGGGGCTAAAGTGCATCTCGGCACCCGCCCAACAGAGAAACAGTACGAAAC
CCTGGAAAATCAGCTCGCGTTCCTGTGTCAGCAAGGCTTCTCCCTGGAGAACGCACTGTACGCTCTGTCC
GCCGTGGGCCACTTTACACTGGGCTGCGTATTGGAGGAACAGGAGCATCAAGTAGCAAAAGAGGAAAGAG
AGACACCTACCACCGATTCTATGCCCCCACTTCTGAGACAAGCAATTGAGCTGTTCGACCGGCAGGGAGC
CGAACCTGCCTTCCTTTTCGGCCTGGAACTAATCATATGTGGCCTGGAGAAACAGCTAAAGTGCGAAAGC
GGCGGGCCGACCGACGCCCTTGACGATTTTGACTTAGACATGCTCCCAGCCGATGCCCTTGACGACTTTG
ACCTTGATATGCTGCCTGCTGACGCTCTTGACGATTTTGACCTTGACATGCTCCCCGGGTAAAGCGGCCC
GCTGATCAGCCTCGACTGTGCCTTCTAGTTGCCAGCCATCTGTTGTTTGCCCCTCCCCCGTGCCTTCCTT
GACCCTGGAAGGTGCCACTCCCACTGTCCTTTCCTAATAAAATGAGGAAATTGCATCGCATTGTCTGAGT
AGGTGTCATTCTATTCTGGGGGGTGGGGTGGGGCAGGACAGCAAGGGGGAGGATTGGGAAGACAATAGCA
GGCATGCTGGGGAGAGATCGCCGCCACCGCGGTGTACCATCGATGATGATCCAGACATGATAAGATACAT
TGATGAGTTTGGACAAACCACAACTAGAATGCAGTGAAAAAAATGCTTTATTTGTGAAATTTGTGATGCT
ATTGCTTTATTTGTAACCATTATAAGCTGCAATAAACAAGTTAACAACAACAATTGCATTCATTTTATGT
TTCAGGTTCAGGGGGAGGTGTGGGAGGTTTTTTAAAGCAAGTAAAACCTCTACAAATGTGGTATGGCTGA
TTATGATCCTCTAGATCAGATCTGCGAAGATACGGCCACGGGTGCTCTTGATCCTGTGGCTGATTTTGGA
CTGTGCTGCTCGCAGCTGCTGATGAATCACATACTTCCTCCATTTTCTTCCACTGATTGACTGTTATAAT
TTCCCTAATTTCCAGGTCAAGGTGCTGTGCATTGTGGTAATAGATGTGACATGACGTCACTTCCAAAGGA
CCAATGAACATGTCTGACCAATTTCATATAATGTGAAAACGATTTTCATAGGCAGAATAAATAACATTTA
AATTAAACTGGGCATCAGCGCAATTCAATTGGTTTGGTAATAGCAAGGGAAAATAGAATGAAGTGATCTC
CAAAAAATAAGTACTTTTTGACTGTAAATAAAATTGTAAGGAGTAAAAAGTACTTTTTTTTCTAAAAAAA
TGTAATTAAGTAAAAGTAAAAGTATTGATTTTTAATTGTACTCAAGTAAAGTAAAAATCCCCAAAAATAA
TACTTAAGTACAGTAATCAAGTAAAATTACTCAAGTACTTTACACCTCTGGTTCTTGACCCCCTACCTTC
AGCAAGCCCAGCAGATCCACTAGTTCTAGAGCGGCCGCCACCGCGGTGGAGCTCCAGCTTTTGTTCCCTT
TAGTGAGGGTTAATTGCGCGCTTGGCGTAATCATGGTCATAGCTGTTTCCTGTGTGAAATTGTTATCCGC
TCACAATTCCACACAACATACGAGCCGGAAGCATAAAGTGTAAAGCCTGGGGTGCCTAATGAGTGAGCTA
ACTCACATTAATTGCGTTGCGCTCACTGCCCGCTTTCCAGTCGGGAAACCTGTCGTGCCAGCTGCATTAA
TGAATCGGCCAACGCGCGGGGAGAGGCGGTTTGCGTATTGGGCGCTCTTCCGCTTCCTCGCTCACTGACT
CGCTGCGCTCGGTCGTTCGGCTGCGGCGAGCGGTATCAGCTCACTCAAAGGCGGTAATACGGTTATCCAC
AGAATCAGGGGATAACGCAGGAAAGAACATGTGAGCAAAAGGCCAGCAAAAGGCCAGGAACCGTAAAAAG
GCCGCGTTGCTGGCGTTTTTCCATAGGCTCCGCCCCCCTGACGAGCATCACAAAAATCGACGCTCAAGTC
AGAGGTGGCGAAACCCGACAGGACTATAAAGATACCAGGCGTTTCCCCCTGGAAGCTCCCTCGTGCGCTC
TCCTGTTCCGACCCTGCCGCTTACCGGATACCTGTCCGCCTTTCTCCCTTCGGGAAGCGTGGCGCTTTCT
CATAGCTCACGCTGTAGGTATCTCAGTTCGGTGTAGGTCGTTCGCTCCAAGCTGGGCTGTGTGCACGAAC
CCCCCGTTCAGCCCGACCGCTGCGCCTTATCCGGTAACTATCGTCTTGAGTCCAACCCGGTAAGACACGA
CTTATCGCCACTGGCAGCAGCCACTGGTAACAGGATTAGCAGAGCGAGGTATGTAGGCGGTGCTACAGAG
TTCTTGAAGTGGTGGCCTAACTACGGCTACACTAGAAGAACAGTATTTGGTATCTGCGCTCTGCTGAAGC
CAGTTACCTTCGGAAAAAGAGTTGGTAGCTCTTGATCCGGCAAACAAACCACCGCTGGTAGCGGTGGTTT
TTTTGTTTGCAAGCAGCAGATTACGCGCAGAAAAAAAGGATCTCAAGAAGATCCTTTGATCTTTTCTACG
GGGTCTGACGCTCAGTGGAACGAAAACTCACGTTAAGGCATTTTGGTCATGAGATTATCAAAAAGGATCT
TCACCTAGATCCTTTTAAATTAAAAATGAAGTTTTAAATCAATCTAAAGTATATATGAGTAAACTTGGTC
TGACAGTTACCAATGCTTAATCAGTGAGGCACCTATCTCAGCGATCTGTCTATTTCGTTCATCCATAGTT
GCCTGACTCCCCGTCGTGTAGATAACTACGATACGGGAGGGCTTACCATCTGGCCCCAGTGCTGCAATGA
TACCGCGAGACCCACGCTCACCGGCTCCAGATTTATCAGCAATAAACCAGCCAGCCGGAAGGGCCGAGCG
CAGAAGTGGTCCTGCAACTTTATCCGCCTCCATCCAGTCTATTAATTGTTGCCGGGAAGCTAGAGTAAGT
AGTTCGCCAGTTAATAGTTTGCGCAACGTTGTTGCCATTGCTACAGGCATCGTGGTGTCACGCTCGTCGT
TTGGTATGGCTTCATTCAGCTCCGGTTCCCAACGATCAAGGCGAGTTACATGATCCCCCATGTTGTGCAA
AAAAGCGGTTAGCTCCTTCGGTCCTCCGATCGTTGTCAGAAGTAAGTTGGCCGCAGTGTTATCACTCATG
GTTATGGCAGCACTGCATAATTCTCTTACTGTCATGCCATCCGTAAGATGCTTTTCTGTGACTGGTGAGT
ACTCAACCAAGTCATTCTGAGAATAGTGTATGCGGCGACCGAGTTGCTCTTGCCCGGCGTCAATACGGGA
TAATACCGCGCCACATAGCAGAACTTTAAAAGTGCTCATCATTGGAAAACGTTCTTCGGGGCGAAAACTC
TCAAGGATCTTACCGCTGTTGAGATCCAGTTCGATGTAACCCACTCGTGCACCCAACTGATCTTCAGCAT
CTTTTACTTTCACCAGCGTTTCTGGGTGAGCAAAAACAGGAAGGCAAAATGCCGCAAAAAAGGGAATAAG
GGCGACACGGAAATGTTGAATACTCATACTCTTCCTTTTTCAATATTATTGAAGCATTTATCAGGGTTAT
TGTCTCATGAGCGGATACATATTTGAATGTATTTAGAAAAATAAACAAATAGGGGTTCCGCGCACATTTC
CCCGAAAAGTG
Features (pLannotate 1.2.2; 23 found; start..end, strand, type, name):
      7..228     -  rep_origin     M13 ori (fragment) (sequence partly withheld): M13 bacteriophage origin of replication; arrow indicates direction of (+) strand synthesis
    228..515     +  CDS            tyr (fragment) (sequence partly withheld): TYRO_ORYLA - Also known as tyro. Experimental evidence at transcript level: Swiss-Prot protein existence level 2. This is a copper-containing oxidase that functions in the formation of pigments such as melanins and other polyphenolic compounds. From Oryzias latipes (Japanese rice fish) (Japanese killifish).
   1097..1117    +  protein_bind   attB4: mutant version of attB; core recombination site for the Gateway® BP reaction BP Clonase™
   1101..1220    +  protein_bind   attR1: mutant version of attR; recombination site for the Gateway® LR reaction LR Clonase™
   1246..1560    +  promoter       tight TRE promoter: Tet-responsive promoter PTight, consisting of seven tet operator sequences followed by the minimal CMV promoter
   1592..5695    +  CDS            Cas9: Cas9 (Csn1) endonuclease from the Streptococcus pyogenes Type II CRISPR/Cas system generates RNA-guided double strand breaks in DNA
   5831..6547    +  CDS            EGFP: the original enhanced GFP (Yang et al., 1996) mammalian codon-optimized
   6558..6769    +  promoter       EF-1α core promoter: core promoter for human elongation factor EF-1α
   6791..7387    +  CDS            PuroR (fragment): puromycin N-acetyltransferase; pac from Streptomyces; confers resistance to puromycin
   7454..8151    +  CDS            rtTA3 (fragment): reverse tetracycline transactivator 3 activates expression from Tet-responsive promoters in the presence of doxycycline
   8081..8191    +  CDS            VP48: 3 tandem repeats of the minimal activation domain of herpes simplex virus VP16 (Cheng et al., 2013)
   8224..8431    +  polyA_signal   bGH poly(A) signal: bovine growth hormone polyadenylation signal
   8466..8600    -  polyA_signal   SV40 poly(A) signal: SV40 polyadenylation signal
   8623..8706    -  CDS            large T antigen (fragment): large T antigen from SV40 (simian virus 40)
   9272..9312    -  misc_feature   MCS (fragment): pBluescript multiple cloning site
   9325..9343    -  promoter       T3 promoter: promoter for bacteriophage T3 RNA polymerase
   9386..9408    -  protein_bind   lac operator (fragment): The lac repressor binds to the lac operator to inhibit transcription in E. coli. This inhibition can be relieved by adding lactose or isopropyl-β-D-thiogalactopyranoside (IPTG). lac repressor encoded by lacI
   9412..9442    -  promoter       lac promoter: promoter for the E. coli lac operon
   9457..9478    -  protein_bind   CAP binding site: CAP binding activates transcription in the presence of cAMP. E. coli catabolite activator protein
   9491..9583    -  CDS            lacI (fragment): lac repressor; lacI; The lac repressor binds to the lac operator to inhibit transcription in E. coli. This inhibition can be relieved by adding lactose or isopropyl-β-D-thiogalactopyranoside (IPTG).
   9766..10354   -  rep_origin     ori: high-copy-number ColE1/pMB1/pBR322/pUC origin of replication
  10525..11385   -  CDS            AmpR: β-lactamase; bla; confers resistance to ampicillin, carbenicillin, and related antibiotics
  11386..11490   -  promoter       AmpR promoter: bla
