[The description below was written by a language model from this plasmid's Addgene catalogue record and pLannotate feature annotations shown in this document.]
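Description:
Tol2-TLCV2 is an approximately 11.5 kb transposon-based, doxycycline-inducible Cas9 plasmid made by moving the expression cassette of the TLCV2 vector into a pDestTol2 backbone by Gibson assembly, so that the cassette can be integrated into a host genome by Tol2 transposition rather than by lentiviral delivery. It is catalogued for CRISPR work and for expression in fish as well as mammalian cells. In E. coli it is maintained through a high-copy ColE1/pUC-type origin and selected with ampicillin (AmpR under its own promoter). Backbone remnants include an M13 origin fragment, lac promoter/operator elements, a T3 promoter and Gateway att site remnants. The Tol2 arms are not annotated by name in the feature table. A short medaka tyrosinase fragment near one end probably reflects the genomic context from which Tol2 was originally cloned.

The payload begins with a tight TRE promoter (seven tet operators plus a minimal CMV promoter) driving Streptococcus pyogenes Cas9, followed by EGFP, which the catalogue describes as a Cas9-2A-eGFP fusion, so green fluorescence reports induced nuclease expression. Downstream, an EF-1α core promoter constitutively drives puromycin N-acetyltransferase followed by the reverse tetracycline transactivator rtTA3, ending at a bGH polyadenylation signal. This gives an all-in-one Tet-On system in which puromycin selects for integrants and doxycycline switches on Cas9 and EGFP. No U6 promoter or guide RNA scaffold is annotated, so the record does not show whether the sgRNA cassette of TLCV2 was retained.

A second sequencing record of about 12.5 kb, listed under the same entry, shows CMV-driven RUFY1-mEGFP, NeoR/KanR and other unrelated elements. It does not match the catalogue description and appears to represent different plasmid material.
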