Addgene plasmid #196331: Tol2-TLCV2
Purpose: the TLCV2 plasmid with Tol2 recombination sites for integration
Depositing lab: Itamar Harel. Depositing organization: Hebrew University. Publication: A scalable and tunable platform for functional interrogation of peptide hormones in fish. Moses E, Franek R, Harel I. eLife. 2023 Oct 24;12:e85960. doi: 10.7554/eLife.85960. PubMed 37872843.
Backbone
  Vector backbone: pdesttol2
  Backbone manufacturer: Wang Wei
  Backbone size w/o insert (bp): 4560
  Total vector size (bp): 11509
  Vector type: Mammalian Expression, Bacterial Expression, Yeast Expression, CRISPR ; fish expression
  Selectable markers: Puromycin
Growth in bacteria
  Bacterial resistance: Ampicillin, 100 μg/mL
  Growth temperature: 37°C
  Growth strain: DH5alpha
  Copy number: Unknown
Gene/Insert
  Gene/Insert name: Cas9-2A-eGFP
  Insert size (bp): 6793
  Promoter: Tight TRE promoter
  Cloning method: Gibson Cloning
  Sequencing primers: 5′ Acatatccagtcactatggggtaccgccgcgaatcgatatgtcgagtttact; 3′ Gctgatcagcgggccgctttacccggggagcatgtcaaggtca
Resource information
  A portion of this plasmid was derived from a plasmid made by: the TLCV2 was received from Addgene (#87360), the pDestTol2 backbone was received from Dr Wang Wei
Terms and licenses: Academic/Nonprofit Terms; Industry Terms: Not Available to Industry
How to cite: Tol2-TLCV2 was a gift from Itamar Harel (Addgene plasmid # 196331 ; http://n2t.net/addgene:196331 ; RRID:Addgene_196331)
